>Addgene plasmid #232755 | EWSR1_IDR-EGFP | addgene full sequence | sequence record 463050 | Addgene NGS Result
CATTTTCTCCTCCTTGTATAAATCCTGGTTGCTGTCTCTTTATGAGGAGTTGTGGCCCGTTGTCAGGCAA
CGTGGCGTGGTGTGCACTGTGTTTGCTGACGCAACCCCCACTGGTTGGGGCATTGCCACCACCTGTCAGC
TCCTTTCCGGGACTTTCGCTTTCCCCCTCCCTATTGCCACGGCGGAACTCATCGCCGCCTGCCTTGCCCG
CTGCTGGACAGGGGCTCGGCTGTTGGGCACTGACAATTCCGTGGTGTTGTCGGGGAAATCATCGTCCTTT
CCTTGGCTGCTCGCCTGTGTTGCCACCTGGATTCTGCGCGGGACGTCCTTCTGCTACGTCCCTTCGGCCC
TCAATCCAGCGGACCTTCCTTCCCGCGGCCTGCTGCCGGCTCTGCGGCCTCTTCCGCGTCTTCGCCTTCG
CCCTCAGACGAGTCGGATCTCCCTTTGGGCCGCCTCCCCGCGTCGACTTTAAGACCAATGACTTACAAGG
CAGCTGTAGATCTTAGCCACTTTTTAAAAGAAAAGGGGGGACTGGAAGGGCTAATTCACTCCCAACGAAG
ACAAGATCTGCTTTTTGCTTGTACTGGGTCTCTCTGGTTAGACCAGATCTGAGCCTGGGAGCTCTCTGGC
TAACTAGGGAACCCACTGCTTAAGCCTCAATAAAGCTTGCCTTGAGTGCTTCAAGTAGTGTGTGCCCGTC
TGTTGTGTGACTCTGGTAACTAGAGATCCCTCAGACCCTTTTAGTCAGTGTGGAAAATCTCTAGCAGGGC
CCGTTTAAACCCGCTGATCAGCCTCGACTGTGCCTTCTAGTTGCCAGCCATCTGTTGTTTGCCCCTCCCC
CGTGCCTTCCTTGACCCTGGAAGGTGCCACTCCCACTGTCCTTTCCTAATAAAATGAGGAAATTGCATCG
CATTGTCTGAGTAGGTGTCATTCTATTCTGGGGGGTGGGGTGGGGCAGGACAGCAAGGGGGAGGATTGGG
AAGACAATAGCAGGCATGCTGGGGATGCGGTGGGCTCTATGGCTTCTGAGGCGGAAAGAACCAGCTGGGG
CTCTAGGGGGTATCCCC
[124 nt withheld, positions 1068-1191]
C
[91 nt withheld, positions 1193-1283]
A
[49 nt withheld, positions 1285-1333]
CCTTTGACGTTGGAGTCCACGTTCTTT
[37 nt withheld, positions 1361-1397]
ACCCTATCTCGGTCTATTCTTTTGATTTATAAGGGATTTTGCCGATTTCGGCCTATTGGTTAAAAAATGA
GCTGATTTAACAAAAATTTAACGCGAATTAATTCTGTGGAATGTGTGTCAGTTAGGGTGTGGAAAGTCCC
CAGGCTCCCCAGCAGGCAGAAGTATGCAAAGCATGCATCTCAATTAGTCAGCAACCAGGTGTGGAAAGTC
CCCAGGCTCCCCAGCAGGCAGAAGTATGCAAAGCATGCATCTCAATTAGTCAGCAACCATAGTCCCGCCC
CTAACTCCGCCCATCCCGCCCCTAACTCCGCCCAGTTCCGCCCATTCTCCGCCCCATGGCTGACTAATTT
TTTTTATTTATGCAGAGGCCGAGGCCGCCTCTGCCTCTGAGCTATTCCAGAAGTAGTGAGGAGGCTTTTT
TGGAGGCCTAGGCTTTTGCAAAAAGCTCCCGGGAGCTTGTATATCCATTTTCGGATCTGATCAGCACGTG
TTGACAATTAATCATCGGCATAGTATATCGGCATAGTATAATACGACAAGGTGAGGAACTAAACCATGGC
CAAGTTGACCAGTGCCGTTCCGGTGCTCACCGCGCGCGACGTCGCCGGAGCGGTCGAGTTCTGGACCGAC
CGGCTCGGGTTCTCCCGGGACTTCGTGGAGGACGACTTCGCCGGTGTGGTCCGGGACGACGTGACCCTGT
TCATCAGCGCGGTCCAGGACCAGGTGGTGCCGGACAACACCCTGGCCTGGGTGTGGGTGCGCGGCCTGGA
CGAGCTGTACGCCGAGTGGTCGGAGGTCGTGTCCACGAACTTCCGGGACGCCTCCGGGCCGGCCATGACC
GAGATCGGCGAGCAGCCGTGGGGGCGGGAGTTCGCCCTGCGCGACCCGGCCGGCAACTGCGTGCACTTCG
TGGCCGAGGAGCAGGACTGACACGTGCTACGAGATTTCGATTCCACCGCCGCCTTCTATGAAAGGTTGGG
CTTCGGAATCGTTTTCCGGGACGCCGGCTGGATGATCCTCCAGCGCGGGGATCTCATGCTGGAGTTCTTC
GCCCACCCCAACTTGTTTATTGCAGCTTATAATGGTTACAAATAAAGCAATAGCATCACAAATTTCACAA
ATAAAGCATTTTTTTCACTGCATTCTAGTTGTGGTTTGTCCAAACTCATCAATGTATCTTATCATGTCTG
TATACCGTCGACCTCTAGCTAGAGCTTGGCGTAATCATGGTCATAGCTGTTTCCTGTGTGAAATTGTTAT
CCGCTCACAATTCCACACAACATACGAGCCGGAAGCATAAAGTGTAAAGCCTGGGGTGCCTAATGAGTGA
GCTAACTCACATTAATTGCGTTGCGCTCACTGCCCGCTTTCCAGTCGGGAAACCTGTCGTGCCAGCTGCA
TTAATGAATCGGCCAACGCGCGGGGAGAGGCGGTTTGCGTATTGGGCGCTCTTCCGCTTCCTCGCTCACT
GACTCGCTGCGCTCGGTCGTTCGGCTGCGGCGAGCGGTATCAGCTCACTCAAAGGCGGTAATACGGTTAT
CCACAGAATCAGGGGATAACGCAGGAAAGAACATGTGAGCAAAAGGCCAGCAAAAGGCCAGGAACCGTAA
AAAGGCCGCGTTGCTGGCGTTTTTCCATAGGCTCCGCCCCCCTGACGAGCATCACAAAAATCGACGCTCA
AGTCAGAGGTGGCGAAACCCGACAGGACTATAAAGATACCAGGCGTTTCCCCCTGGAAGCTCCCTCGTGC
GCTCTCCTGTTCCGACCCTGCCGCTTACCGGATACCTGTCCGCCTTTCTCCCTTCGGGAAGCGTGGCGCT
TTCTCATAGCTCACGCTGTAGGTATCTCAGTTCGGTGTAGGTCGTTCGCTCCAAGCTGGGCTGTGTGCAC
GAACCCCCCGTTCAGCCCGACCGCTGCGCCTTATCCGGTAACTATCGTCTTGAGTCCAACCCGGTAAGAC
ACGACTTATCGCCACTGGCAGCAGCCACTGGTAACAGGATTAGCAGAGCGAGGTATGTAGGCGGTGCTAC
AGAGTTCTTGAAGTGGTGGCCTAACTACGGCTACACTAGAAGAACAGTATTTGGTATCTGCGCTCTGCTG
AAGCCAGTTACCTTCGGAAAAAGAGTTGGTAGCTCTTGATCCGGCAAACAAACCACCGCTGGTAGCGGTG
GTTTTTTTGTTTGCAAGCAGCAGATTACGCGCAGAAAAAAAGGATCTCAAGAAGATCCTTTGATCTTTTC
TACGGGGTCTGACGCTCAGTGGAACGAAAACTCACGTTAAGGGATTTTGGTCATGAGATTATCAAAAAGG
ATCTTCACCTAGATCCTTTTAAATTAAAAATGAAGTTTTAAATCAATCTAAAGTATATATGAGTAAACTT
GGTCTGACAGTTACCAATGCTTAATCAGTGAGGCACCTATCTCAGCGATCTGTCTATTTCGTTCATCCAT
AGTTGCCTGACTCCCCGTCGTGTAGATAACTACGATACGGGAGGGCTTACCATCTGGCCCCAGTGCTGCA
ATGATACCGCGAGACCCACGCTCACCGGCTCCAGATTTATCAGCAATAAACCAGCCAGCCGGAAGGGCCG
AGCGCAGAAGTGGTCCTGCAACTTTATCCGCCTCCATCCAGTCTATTAATTGTTGCCGGGAAGCTAGAGT
AAGTAGTTCGCCAGTTAATAGTTTGCGCAACGTTGTTGCCATTGCTACAGGCATCGTGGTGTCACGCTCG
TCGTTTGGTATGGCTTCATTCAGCTCCGGTTCCCAACGATCAAGGCGAGTTACATGATCCCCCATGTTGT
GCAAAAAAGCGGTTAGCTCCTTCGGTCCTCCGATCGTTGTCAGAAGTAAGTTGGCCGCAGTGTTATCACT
CATGGTTATGGCAGCACTGCATAATTCTCTTACTGTCATGCCATCCGTAAGATGCTTTTCTGTGACTGGT
GAGTACTCAACCAAGTCATTCTGAGAATAGTGTATGCGGCGACCGAGTTGCTCTTGCCCGGCGTCAATAC
GGGATAATACCGCGCCACATAGCAGAACTTTAAAAGTGCTCATCATTGGAAAACGTTCTTCGGGGCGAAA
ACTCTCAAGGATCTTACCGCTGTTGAGATCCAGTTCGATGTAACCCACTCGTGCACCCAACTGATCTTCA
GCATCTTTTACTTTCACCAGCGTTTCTGGGTGAGCAAAAACAGGAAGGCAAAATGCCGCAAAAAAGGGAA
TAAGGGCGACACGGAAATGTTGAATACTCATACTCTTCCTTTTTCAATATTATTGAAGCATTTATCAGGG
TTATTGTCTCATGAGCGGATACATATTTGAATGTATTTAGAAAAATAAACAAATAGGGGTTCCGCGCACA
TTTCCCCGAAAAGTGCCACCTGACGTCGACGGATCGGGAGATCTCCCGATCCCCTATGGTGCACTCTCAG
TACAATCTGCTCTGATGCCGCATAGTTAAGCCAGTATCTGCTCCCTGCTTGTGTGTTGGAGGTCGCTGAG
TAGTGCGCGAGCAAAATTTAAGCTACAACAAGGCAAGGCTTGACCGACAATTGCATGAAGAATCTGCTTA
GGGTTAGGCGTTTTGCGCTGCTTCGCGATGTACGGGCCAGATATACGCGTTGACATTGATTATTGACTAG
TTATTAATAGTAATCAATTACGGGGTCATTAGTTCATAGCCCATATATGGAGTTCCGCGTTACATAACTT
ACGGTAAATGGCCCGCCTGGCTGACCGCCCAACGACCCCCGCCCATTGACGTCAATAATGACGTATGTTC
CCATAGTAACGCCAATAGGGACTTTCCATTGACGTCAATGGGTGGAGTATTTACGGTAAACTGCCCACTT
GGCAGTACATCAAGTGTATCATATGCCAAGTACGCCCCCTATTGACGTCAATGACGGTAAATGGCCCGCC
TGGCATTATGCCCAGTACATGACCTTATGGGACTTTCCTACTTGGCAGTACATCTACGTATTAGTCATCG
CTATTACCATGGTGATGCGGTTTTGGCAGTACATCAATGGGCGTGGATAGCGGTTTGACTCACGGGGATT
TCCAAGTCTCCACCCCATTGACGTCAATGGGAGTTTGTTTTGGCACCAAAATCAACGGGACTTTCCAAAA
TGTCGTAACAACTCCGCCCCATTGACGCAAATGGGCGGTAGGCGTGTACGGTGGGAGGTCTATATAAGCA
GCGCGTTTTGCCTGTACTGGGTCTCTCTGGTTAGACCAGATCTGAGCCTGGGAGCTCTCTGGCTAACTAG
GGAACCCACTGCTTAAGCCTCAATAAAGCTTGCCTTGAGTGCTTCAAGTAGTGTGTGCCCGTCTGTTGTG
TGACTCTGGTAACTAGAGATCCCTCAGACCCTTTTAGTCAGTGTGGAAAATCTCTAGCAGTGGCGCCCGA
ACAGGGACTTGAAAGCGAAAGGGAAACCAGAGGAGCTCTCTCGACGCAGGACTCGGCTTGCTGAAGCGCG
CACGGCAAGAGGCGAGGGGCGGCGACTGGTGAGTACGCCAAAAATTTTGACTAGCGGAGGCTAGAAGGAG
AGAGATGGGTGCGAGAGCGTCAGTATTAAGCGGGGGAGAATTAGATCGCGATGGGAAAAAATTCGGTTAA
GGCCAGGGGGAAAGAAAAAATATAAATTAAAACATATAGTATGGGCAAGCAGGGAGCTAGAACGATTCGC
AGTTAATCCTGGCCTGTTAGAAACATCAGAAGGCTGTAGACAAATACTGGGACAGCTACAACCATCCCTT
CAGACAGGATCAGAAGAACTTAGATCATTATATAATACAGTAGCAACCCTCTATTGTGTGCATCAAAGGA
TAGAGATAAAAGACACCAAGGAAGCTTTAGACAAGATAGAGGAAGAGCAAAACAAAAGTAAGACCACCGC
ACAGCAAGCGGCCGCTGATCTTCAGACCTGGAGGAGGAGATATGAGGGACAATTGGAGAAGTGAATTATA
TAAATATAAAGTAGTAAAAATTGAACCATTAGGAGTAGCACCCACCAAGGCAAAGAGAAGAGTGGTGCAG
AGAGAAAAAAGAGCAGTGGGAATAGGAGCTTTGTTCCTTGGGTTCTTGGGAGCAGCAGGAAGCACTATGG
GCGCAGCGTCAATGACGCTGACGGTACAGGCCAGACAATTATTGTCTGGTATAGTGCAGCAGCAGAACAA
TTTGCTGAGGGCTATTGAGGCGCAACAGCATCTGTTGCAACTCACAGTCTGGGGCATCAAGCAGCTCCAG
GCAAGAATCCTGGCTGTGGAAAGATACCTAAAGGATCAACAGCTCCTGGGGATTTGGGGTTGCTCTGGAA
AACTCATTTGCACCACTGCTGTGCCTTGGAATGCTAGTTGGAGTAATAAATCTCTGGAACAGATTTGGAA
TCACACGACCTGGATGGAGTGGGACAGAGAAATTAACAATTACACAAGCTTAATACACTCCTTAATTGAA
GAATCGCAAAACCAGCAAGAAAAGAATGAACAAGAATTATTGGAATTAGATAAATGGGCAAGTTTGTGGA
ATTGGTTTAACATAACAAATTGGCTGTGGTATATAAAATTATTCATAATGATAGTAGGAGGCTTGGTAGG
TTTAAGAATAGTTTTTGCTGTACTTTCTATAGTGAATAGAGTTAGGCAGGGATATTCACCATTATCGTTT
CAGACCCACCTCCCAACCCCGAGGGGACCCGACAGGCCCGAAGGAATAGAAGAAGAAGGTGGAGAGAGAG
ACAGAGACAGATCCATTCGATTAGTGAACGGATCGGCACTGCGTGCGCCAATTCTGCAGACAAATGGCAG
TATTCATCCACAATTTTAAAAGAAAAGGGGGGATTGGGGGGTACAGTGCAGGGGAAAGAATAGTAGACAT
AATAGCAACAGACATACAAACTAAAGAATTACAAAAACAAATTACAAAAATTCAAAATTTTCGGGTTTAT
TACAGGGACAGCAGAGATCCAGTTTGGTTAATTAAGGTACCGATATCACTAGTGTTCCATTAACTGCGCT
AAAAATAATTTTTAAATCTTTTTTAGCTTCTTGCTCTTTTTTGTACGTCTCTGTTTTAGAGCTAGAAATA
GCAAGTTAAAATAAGGCTAGTCCGTTATCAACTTGAAAAAGTGGCACCGAGTCGGTGCTTTTTTGAATTC
GCTAGCTAGGTCTTGAAAGGAGTGGGAATTGGCTCCGGTGCCCGTCAGTGGGCAGAGCGCACATCGCCCA
CAGTCCCCGAGAAGTTGGGGGGAGGGGTCGGCAATTGATCCGGTGCCTAGAGAAGGTGGCGCGGGGTAAA
CTGGGAAAGTGATGTCGTGTACTGGCTCCGCCTTTTTCCCGAGGGTGGGGGAGAACCGTATATAAGTGCA
GTAGTCGCCGTGAACGTTCTTTTTCGCAACGGGTTTGCCGCCAGAACACAGGACCGGTTCTAGAGCGCTG
CCACCATGGCGTCCACGGATTACAGTACCTATAGCCAAGCTGCAGCGCAGCAGGGCTACAGTGCTTACAC
CGCCCAGCCCACTCAAGGATATGCACAGACCACCCAGGCATATGGGCAACAAAGCTATGGAACCTATGGA
CAGCCCACTGATGTCAGCTATACCCAGGCTCAGACCACTGCAACCTATGGGCAGACCGCCTATGCAACTT
CTTATGGACAGCCTCCCACTGGTTATACTACTCCAACTGCCCCCCAGGCATACAGCCAGCCTGTCCAGGG
GTATGGCACTGGTGCTTATGATACCACCACTGCTACAGTCACCACCACCCAGGCCTCCTATGCAGCTCAG
TCTGCATATGGCACTCAGCCTGCTTATCCAGCCTATGGGCAGCAGCCAGCAGCCACTGCACCTACAAGAC
CGCAGGATGGAAACAAGCCCACTGAGACTAGTCAACCTCAATCTAGCACAGGGGGTTACAACCAGCCCAG
CCTAGGATATGGACAGAGTAACTACAGTTATCCCCAGGTACCTGGGAGCTACCCCATGCAGCCAGTCACT
GCACCTCCATCCTACCCTCCTACCAGCTATTCCTCTACACAGCCGACTAGTTATGATCAGAGCAGTTACT
CTCAGCAGAACACCTATGGGCAACCGAGCAGCTATGGACAGCAGAGTAGCTATGGTCAACAAAGCAGCTA
TGGGCAGCAGCCTCCCACTAGTTACCCACCCCAAACTGGATCCTACAGCCAAGCTCCAAGTCAATATAGC
CAACAGAGCAGCAGCTACGGGCAGCAGGGATCCATGGTGAGCAAGGGCGAGGAGCTGTTCACCGGGGTGG
TGCCCATCCTGGTCGAGCTGGACGGCGACGTAAACGGCCACAAGTTCAGCGTGTCCGGCGAGGGCGAGGG
CGATGCCACCTACGGCAAGCTGACCCTGAAGTTCATCTGCACCACCGGCAAGCTGCCCGTGCCCTGGCCC
ACCCTCGTGACCACCCTGACCTACGGCGTGCAGTGCTTCAGCCGCTACCCCGACCACATGAAGCAGCACG
ACTTCTTCAAGTCCGCCATGCCCGAAGGCTACGTCCAGGAGCGCACCATCTTCTTCAAGGACGACGGCAA
CTACAAGACCCGCGCCGAGGTGAAGTTCGAGGGCGACACCCTGGTGAACCGCATCGAGCTGAAGGGCATC
GACTTCAAGGAGGACGGCAACATCCTGGGGCACAAGCTGGAGTACAACTACAACAGCCACAACGTCTATA
TCATGGCCGACAAGCAGAAGAACGGCATCAAGGTGAACTTCAAGATCCGCCACAACATCGAGGACGGCAG
CGTGCAGCTCGCCGACCACTACCAGCAGAACACCCCCATCGGCGACGGCCCCGTGCTGCTGCCCGACAAC
CACTACCTGAGCACCCAGTCCGCCCTGAGCAAAGACCCCAACGAGAAGCGCGATCACATGGTCCTGCTGG
AGTTCGTGACCGCCGCCGGGATCACTCTCGGCATGGACGAGCTGTACAAGTGAGGATCCGGGGTTGGGGT
TGCGCCTTTTCCAAGGCAGCCCTGGGTTTGCGCAGGGACGCGGCTGCTCTGGGCGTGGTTCCGGGAAACG
CAGCGGCGCCGACCCTGGGTCTCGCACATTCTTCACGTCCGTTCGCAGCGTCACCCGGATCTTCGCCGCT
ACCCTTGTGGGCCCCCCGGCGACGCTTCCTGCTCCGCCCCTAAGTCGGGAAGGTTCCTTGCGGTTCGCGG
CGTGCCGGACGTGACAAACGGAAGCCGCACGTCTCACTAGTACCCTCGCAGACGGACAGCGCCAGGGAGC
AATGGCAGCGCGCCGACCGCGATGGGCTGTGGCCAATAGCGGCTGCTCAGCAGGGCGCGCCGAGAGCAGC
GGCCGGGAAGGGGCGGTGCGGGAGGCGGGGTGTGGGGCGGTAGTGTGGGCCCTGTTCCTGCCCGCGCGGT
GTTCCGCATTCTGCAAGCCTCCGGAGCGCACGTCGGCAGTCGGCTCCCTCGTTGACCGAATCACCGACCT
CTCTCCCCAGGCCACCATGGATGGCCAAGCCTTTGTCTCAAGAAGAATCCACCCTCATTGAAAGAGCAAC
GGCTACAATCAACAGCATCCCCATCTCTGAAGACTACAGCGTCGCCAGCGCAGCTCTCTCTAGCGACGGC
CGCATCTTCACTGGTGTCAATGTATATCATTTTACTGGGGGACCTTGTGCAGAACTCGTGGTGCTGGGCA
CTGCTGCTGCTGCGGCAGCTGGCAACCTGACTTGTATCGTCGCGATCGGAAATGAGAACAGGGGCATCTT
GAGCCCCTGCGGACGGTGCCGACAGGTGCTTCTCGATCTGCATCCTGGGATCAAAGCCATAGTGAAGGAC
AGTGATGGACAGCCGACGGCAGTTGGGATTCGTGAATTGCTGCCCTCTGGTTATGTGTGGGAGGGCTAAT
CGATTCGACAATCAACCTCTGGATTACAAAATTTGTGAAAGATTGACTGGTATTCTTAACTATGTTGCTC
CTTTTACGCTATGTGGATACGCTGCTTTAATGCCTTTGTATCATGCTATTGCTTCCCGTATGGCTTT
Features (pLannotate 1.2.2; 34 found; start..end, strand, type, name):
    512..531     +  misc_feature   cPPT/CTS (fragment): central polypurine tract and central termination sequence of HIV-1
    533..766     +  LTR            3' LTR (ΔU3): self-inactivating 3' long terminal repeat (LTR) from HIV-1
    798..1022    +  polyA_signal   bGH poly(A) signal: bovine growth hormone polyadenylation signal
   1026..1047    +  promoter       SV40 promoter (fragment): SV40 enhancer and early promoter
   1068..1496    +  rep_origin     f1 ori (sequence partly withheld): f1 bacteriophage origin of replication; arrow indicates direction of (+) strand synthesis
   1510..1839    +  promoter       SV40 promoter: SV40 enhancer and early promoter
   1887..1934    +  promoter       EM7 promoter: synthetic bacterial promoter&nbsp
   1953..2327    +  CDS            BleoR: antibiotic-binding protein; Sh ble from Streptoalloteichus hindustanus; confers resistance to bleomycin, phleomycin, and Zeocin™
   2337..2462    +  CDS            ble (fragment): BLE_KLEPN - Experimental evidence at protein level: Swiss-Prot protein existence level 1. Binding protein with a strong affinity to the bleomycin family of antibiotics. Binds to CL990; an antimitotic-antibiotic compound. From Klebsiella pneumoniae.
   2457..2578    +  polyA_signal   SV40 poly(A) signal: SV40 polyadenylation signal
   2651..2667    -  protein_bind   lac operator: The lac repressor binds to the lac operator to inhibit transcription in E. coli. This inhibition can be relieved by adding lactose or isopropyl-β-D-thiogalactopyranoside (IPTG). lac repressor encoded by lacI
   2675..2705    -  promoter       lac promoter: promoter for the E. coli lac operon
   2720..2741    -  protein_bind   CAP binding site: CAP binding activates transcription in the presence of cAMP. E. coli catabolite activator protein
   2754..2846    -  CDS            lacI (fragment): lac repressor; lacI; The lac repressor binds to the lac operator to inhibit transcription in E. coli. This inhibition can be relieved by adding lactose or isopropyl-β-D-thiogalactopyranoside (IPTG).
   3029..3617    -  rep_origin     ori: high-copy-number ColE1/pMB1/pBR322/pUC origin of replication
   3788..4648    -  CDS            AmpR: β-lactamase; bla; confers resistance to ampicillin, carbenicillin, and related antibiotics
   4649..4753    -  promoter       AmpR promoter: bla
   4812..4864    -  misc_feature   bom (fragment): basis of mobility region from pBR322
   5019..5398    +  enhancer       CMV enhancer: human cytomegalovirus immediate early enhancer
   5399..5598    +  promoter       CMV promoter: human cytomegalovirus (CMV) immediate early promoter
   5616..5796    +  LTR            5' LTR (truncated): truncated 5' long terminal repeat (LTR) from HIV-1
   5843..5968    +  misc_feature   HIV-1 Ψ: packaging signal of human immunodeficiency virus type 1
   5952..6315    +  CDS            HIV-1 gag (fragment): gag protein from human immunodeficiency virus 1; gag
   6461..6694    +  misc_feature   RRE: The Rev response element (RRE) of HIV-1 allows for Rev-dependent mRNA export from the nucleus to the cytoplasm.
   7071..7171    +  CDS            Rev (fragment): human immunodeficiency virus 1 (HIV-1) Rev protein; rev; enhances nuclear export of unspliced and incompletely spliced viral mRNAs
   7221..7338    +  misc_feature   cPPT/CTS: central polypurine tract and central termination sequence of HIV-1
   7470..7545    +  misc_RNA       gRNA scaffold: guide RNA scaffold for the Streptococcus pyogenes CRISPR/Cas9 system
   7563..7581    +  CDS            small t antigen (fragment): SV40 (simian virus 40) small t antigen
   7607..7818    +  promoter       EF-1α core promoter: core promoter for human elongation factor EF-1α
   7843..8601    +  CDS            EWSR1 (fragment): EWS_HUMAN - Also known as EWS. Experimental evidence at protein level: Swiss-Prot protein existence level 1. Might normally function as a transcriptional repressor. EWS- fusion-proteins (EFPS) may play a role in the tumorigenic process. They may disturb gene expression by mimicking, or interfering with the normal function of CTD-POLII within the transcription initiation complex. They may also contribute to an aberrant activation of the fusion protein target genes. From Homo sapiens (Human).
   8641..9357    +  CDS            EGFP: EGFP is a basic (constitutively fluorescent) green fluorescent protein published in 1996, derived from Aequorea victoria. It is reported to be a rapidly-maturing weak dimer with moderate acid sensitivity.
   9367..9877    +  promoter       hPGK promoter: human phosphoglycerate kinase 1 promoter
   9888..10286   +  CDS            BSD: blasticidin S deaminase; Aspergillus terreus BSD; confers resistance to blasticidin
  10297..461     +  misc_feature   WPRE (across the origin): woodchuck hepatitis virus posttranscriptional regulatory element
