[The description below was written by a language model from this plasmid's Addgene catalogue record and pLannotate feature annotations shown in this document.]
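Description:
EWSR1_IDR-EGFP is a third-generation-style, self-inactivating HIV-1 lentiviral transfer plasmid built on the LentiCRISPRv2 backbone for expression in mammalian cells. It is maintained in E. coli through a high-copy ColE1/pUC-type origin with ampicillin resistance (AmpR), and the backbone also carries an f1 origin. Outside the viral region sits an SV40/EM7-driven BleoR cassette with an SV40 poly(A) signal. The viral genome is transcribed from a CMV enhancer/promoter fused to a truncated 5' LTR. It contains the Ψ packaging signal with a gag fragment, the RRE for Rev-dependent nuclear export, the cPPT/CTS, a WPRE to boost transcript stability and expression, and a ΔU3 3' LTR followed by a bGH poly(A) signal.

The payload is a fragment of human EWSR1, named in the record as its intrinsically disordered region (IDR), placed upstream of EGFP and driven by the EF-1α core promoter. The two coding features are separated by a short unannotated stretch, consistent with a linker in a fusion protein, although the record does not describe that junction. Downstream, a human PGK promoter drives blasticidin S deaminase (BSD), allowing blasticidin selection of transduced cells. An S. pyogenes gRNA scaffold left over from the parental backbone lies upstream of the EF-1α promoter. No U6 promoter or Cas9 sequence is annotated, so the construct does not appear to function as a CRISPR vector.

The stated purpose is simply to express EWSR1_IDR-EGFP. The associated publication concerns biomolecular condensation of human IDRs and transcriptional activation, which suggests that the fluorescent fusion is used to visualise the behaviour of the IDR in cells.
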