Addgene plasmid #232755: EWSR1_IDR-EGFP
Purpose: Expresses EWSR1_IDR-EGFP
Depositing lab: Isaac Hilton. Depositing organization: Rice University. Publication: Biomolecular condensation of human IDRs initiates endogenous transcription via intrachromosomal looping or high-density promoter localization. Li J, Liu S, Kim S, Goell J, Drum ZA, Flores JP, Ma AJ, Mahata B, Escobar M, Raterink A, Ahn JH, Teran ER, Guerra-Resendez RS, Zhou Y, Yu B, Diehl MR, Wang GG, Gustavsson AK, Phanstiel DH, Hilton IB. Nucleic Acids Res. 2025 Feb 8;53(4):gkaf056. doi: 10.1093/nar/gkaf056. PubMed 39933697.
Backbone
  Vector backbone: LentiCRISPRv2
  Vector type: Lentiviral
Growth in bacteria
  Bacterial resistance: Ampicillin, 100 μg/mL
  Growth temperature: 37°C
  Growth strain: NEB Stable
  Copy number: High Copy
Gene/Insert
  Gene/Insert name: EWSR1_IDR-EGFP
  Species: H. sapiens (human)
  Entrez Gene: EWSR1 (a.k.a. EWS, EWS-FLI1)
  Promoter: EF1a
  Cloning method: Gibson Cloning
Terms and licenses: Academic/Nonprofit Terms; Industry Terms: Not Available to Industry
How to cite: EWSR1_IDR-EGFP was a gift from Isaac Hilton (Addgene plasmid # 232755 ; http://n2t.net/addgene:232755 ; RRID:Addgene_232755)
